Addgene plasmid #245677: pICSL60038
Purpose: Level 0 Golden Gate partAtUbi10 terminator, GCTT - CGCT
Depositing lab: Mark Youles. Depositing organization: Sainsbury Laboratory, Norwich.
Backbone
  Vector backbone: pICH41276
  Backbone size w/o insert (bp): 2249
  Vector type: Synthetic Biology
Growth in bacteria
  Bacterial resistance: Spectinomycin, 50 μg/mL
  Growth temperature: 37°C
  Growth strain: DH5alpha
  Copy number: High Copy
Gene/Insert
  Gene/Insert name: AtUbi10 terminator
  Species: A. thaliana (mustard weed)
  Insert size (bp): 632
  Mutation: BsaI/BpiI sites removed by point-mutation
  Cloning method: Restriction Enzyme; 5′ cloning site BsaI (destroyed during cloning); 3′ cloning site BsaI (destroyed during cloning)
  Sequencing primers: 5′ TCACATGTTCTTTCCTGCG; 3′ GTCTCATGAGCGGATACATATTTGAATG
Terms and licenses: Academic/Nonprofit Terms; Industry Terms: Not Available to Industry
Depositor comments: Level 0 terminator module used for GoldenGate assemblies using the MoClo overhang syntax
How to cite: pICSL60038 was a gift from Mark Youles (Addgene plasmid # 245677 ; http://n2t.net/addgene:245677 ; RRID:Addgene_245677)
