[The description below was written by a language model from this plasmid's Addgene catalogue record and pLannotate feature annotations shown in this document.]
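Description:
pICSL60038 is a Level 0 Golden Gate part plasmid for plant synthetic biology, carrying the terminator of the Arabidopsis thaliana polyubiquitin 10 gene (AtUbi10) as a standardised module in the MoClo overhang syntax. It is built in the pICH41276 acceptor backbone (about 2.2 kb), and the sequenced plasmid is 2,881 nt in total. It is maintained in E. coli at high copy through a ColE1/pUC-type origin of replication and is selected with spectinomycin. Resistance comes from the aadA aminoglycoside adenylyltransferase gene, which sits downstream of an annotated AmpR (bla) promoter. The short lacI, integrase and gentamicin acetyltransferase matches in the feature table are only fragments. They are most likely leftovers of backbone and resistance-cassette construction rather than functional genes.

The 632 bp insert is not annotated by the automated feature caller, but by position it presumably lies in the unannotated stretch between the lacI fragment and the AmpR promoter. Internal BsaI and BpiI recognition sites were removed by point mutation, so the part survives the Type IIS digestions used in hierarchical assembly. According to the record, the part is flanked by GCTT and CGCT fusion sites, which in the MoClo standard mark the 3′ UTR/terminator position that directly follows a coding sequence. In a one-pot Golden Gate reaction the terminator is released and ligated in a fixed order with compatible promoter, coding and tag modules, producing a Level 1 transcription unit. There it supplies transcription termination and polyadenylation signals for transgene expression in plants. The plasmid has no expression function of its own and serves purely as a reusable, sequence-domesticated part donor.
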