Features (pLannotate 1.2.2; 6 found; start..end, strand, type, name):
      1..589     +  rep_origin     ori: high-copy-number ColE1/pMB1/pBR322/pUC origin of replication
    772..821     +  CDS            lacI (fragment): lac repressor; lacI; The lac repressor binds to the lac operator to inhibit transcription in E. coli. This inhibition can be relieved by adding lactose or isopropyl-β-D-thiogalactopyranoside (IPTG).
   1594..1698    +  promoter       AmpR promoter: bla
   1689..1769    -  CDS            int (fragment): INT2_ECOLX - Protein inferred from homology: Swiss-Prot protein existence level 3. Putative integrase believed to be involved in the insertion of antibiotic resistance genes into plasmids and transposons. From Escherichia coli.
   1857..1913    +  CDS            GmR (fragment): gentamycin acetyltransferase; aacC1; confers resistance to gentamycin
   1920..2708    +  CDS            aadA: S3AD_ECOLX - Experimental evidence at protein level: Swiss-Prot protein existence level 1. Mediates bacterial resistance to the antibiotics streptomycin and spectinomycin. From Escherichia coli.
>Addgene plasmid #245677 | pICSL60038 | addgene full sequence | sequence record 495499 | Addgene NGS Result
TTGAGATCCTTTTTTTCTGCGCGTAATCTGCTGCTTGCAAACAAAAAAACCACCGCTACCAGCGGTGGTT
TGTTTGCCGGATCAAGAGCTACCAACTCTTTTTCCGAAGGTAACTGGCTTCAGCAGAGCGCAGATACCAA
ATACTGTTCTTCTAGTGTAGCCGTAGTTAGGCCACCACTTCAAGAACTCTGTAGCACCGCCTACATACCT
CGCTCTGCTAATCCTGTTACCAGTGGCTGCTGCCAGTGGCGATAAGTCGTGTCTTACCGGGTTGGACTCA
AGACGATAGTTACCGGATAAGGCGCAGCGGTCGGGCTGAACGGGGGGTTCGTGCACACAGCCCAGCTTGG
AGCGAACGACCTACACCGAACTGAGATACCTACAGCGTGAGCTATGAGAAAGCGCCACGCTTCCCGAAGG
GAGAAAGGCGGACAGGTATCCGGTAAGCGGCAGGGTCGGAACAGGAGAGCGCACGAGGGAGCTTCCAGGG
GGAAACGCCTGGTATCTTTATAGTCCTGTCGGGTTTCGCCACCTCTGACTTGAGCGTCGATTTTTGTGAT
GCTCGTCAGGGGGGCGGAGCCTATGGAAAAACGCCAGCAACGCGGCCTTTTTACGGTTCCTGGCCTTTTG
CTGGCCTTTTGCTCACATGTTCTTTCCTGCGTTATCCCCTGATTCTGTGGATAACCGTATTACCGCCTTT
GAGTGAGCTGATACCGCTCGCCGCAGCCGAACGACCGAGCGCAGCGAGTCAGTGAGCGAGGAAGCGGAAG
AGCGCCCAATACGCAAACCGCCTCTCCCCGCGCGTTGGCCGATTCATTAATCACTCTGTGGTCTCAGCTT
ATCTCGTCTCTGTTATGCTTAAGAAGTTCAATGTTTCGTTTCATGTAAAACTTTGGTGGTTTGTGTTTTG
GGGCCTTGTATAATCCCTGATGAATAAGTGTTCTACTATGTTTCCGTTCCTGTTATCTCTTTCTTTCTAA
TGACAAGTCGAACTTCTTCTTTATCATCGCTTCGTTTTTATTATCTGTGCTTCTTTTGTTTAATACGCCT
GCAAAGTGACTCGACTCTGTTTAGTGCAGTTCTGCGAAACTTGTAAATAGTCCAATTGTTGGCCTCTAGT
AATAGATGTAGCGAAAGTGTTGAGCTGTTGGGTTCTAAGGATGGCTTGAACATGTTAATCTTTTAGGTTC
TGAGTATGATGAACATTCGTTGTTGCTAAGAAATGCCTGTAATGTCCCACAAATGTAGAAAATGGTTCGT
ACCTTTGTCCAAGCATTGATATGTCTGATGAGAGGAAACTGCAAGATACTGAGCTTGGTTTAACGAAGGA
GAGGCAGTTTCTTCCTTCCAAAGCATTTCATTTGACAATGCCTTGATCATCTTAAGTAGAGTTTCTGTTG
TGGAAAGTTTGAAACTTTGAAGAAACGACTCTCAAGTAAATTGATGATCACAAGTGAAAGTGTATGTTCG
CTTGAGACCACGAAGTGGCTCTTCAGTGGACGAAAGGGCCTCGTGATACGCCTATTTTTATAGGTTAATG
TCATGATAATAATGGTTTCTTAGACGTCAGGTGGCACTTTTCGGGGAAATGTGCGCGGAACCCCTATTTG
TTTATTTTTCTAAATACATTCAAATATGTATCCGCTCATGAGACAATAACCCTGATAAATGCTTCAATAA
TATTGAAAAAGGAAGAGTATGCGCTCACGCAACTGGTCCAGAACCTTGACCGAACGCAGCGGTGGTAACG
GCGCAGTGGCGGTTTTCATGGCTTGTTATGACTGTTTTTTTTTGGGGTACAGTCTATGCCTCGGGCATCC
AAGCAGCAAGCGCGTTACGCCGTGGGTCGATGTTTGATGTTATGGAGCAGCAACGATGTTACGCAGCAGG
GCAGTCGCCCTAAAACAAAGTTAAACATCATGAGGGAAGCGGTGATCGCCGAAGTATCGACTCAACTATC
AGAGGTAGTTGGCGTCATCGAGCGCCATCTCGAACCGACGTTGCTGGCCGTACATTTGTACGGCTCCGCA
GTGGATGGCGGCCTGAAGCCACACAGCGATATTGATTTGCTGGTTACGGTGACCGTAAGGCTTGATGAAA
CAACGCGGCGAGCTTTGATCAACGACCTTTTGGAAACTTCGGCTTCCCCTGGAGAGAGCGAGATTCTCCG
CGCTGTAGAAGTCACCATTGTTGTGCACGACGACATCATTCCGTGGCGTTATCCAGCTAAGCGCGAACTG
CAATTTGGAGAATGGCAGCGCAATGACATTCTTGCAGGTATCTTCGAGCCAGCCACGATCGACATTGATC
TGGCTATCTTGCTGACAAAAGCAAGAGAACATAGCGTTGCCTTGGTAGGTCCAGCGGCGGAGGAACTCTT
TGATCCGGTTCCTGAACAGGATCTATTTGAGGCGCTAAATGAAACCTTAACGCTATGGAACTCGCCGCCC
GACTGGGCTGGCGATGAGCGAAATGTAGTGCTTACGTTGTCCCGCATTTGGTACAGCGCAGTAACCGGCA
AAATCGCGCCGAAGGATGTCGCTGCCGACTGGGCAATGGAGCGCCTGCCGGCCCAGTATCAGCCCGTCAT
ACTTGAAGCTAGACAGGCTTATCTTGGACAAGAAGAAGATCGCTTGGCCTCGCGCGCAGATCAGTTGGAA
GAATTTGTCCATTACGTAAAAGGCGAGATCACCAAGGTAGTCGGCAAATAACTGTCAGACCAAGTTTACT
CATATATACTTTAGATTGATTTAAAACTTCATTTTTAATTTAAAAGGATCTAGGTGAAGATCCTTTTTGA
TAATCTCATGACCAAAATCCCTTAACGTGAGTTTTCGTTCCACTGAGCGTCAGACCCCGTAGAAAAGATC
AAAGGATCTTC
